Addgene plasmid #248086: PINK1-SPARK
Purpose: PINK1 phase separation-based biosensor
Depositing lab: Danielle Schmitt. Depositing organization: University of California, Los Angeles (UCLA). Publication: Visualizing PINK1 Activity Dynamics in Single Cells with a Phase Separation-Based Kinase Activity Reporter. Vineall KG, Andrikopoulos A, Sun MJ, Yan A, Hartanto ER, Schmitt DL. ACS Sens. 2026 Feb 3:XXX. doi: 10.1021/acssensors.5c03859. PubMed 41632883.
Backbone
  Vector backbone: pcDNA3
  Total vector size (bp): 7126
  Vector type: Mammalian Expression
  Selectable markers: Neomycin (select with G418)
Growth in bacteria
  Bacterial resistance: Ampicillin, 100 μg/mL
  Growth temperature: 37°C
  Growth strain: DH5alpha
  Copy number: High Copy
Gene/Insert
  Gene/Insert name: PINK1-SPARK
  Species: Synthetic
  Promoter: CMV
  Cloning method: Gibson Cloning
  Sequencing primers: 5′ CGCAAATGGGCGGTAGGCGTG
Resource information
  A portion of this plasmid was derived from a plasmid made by: Original SPARK construct was developed by Xiaokun Shu's lab (Addgene #106920)
Terms and licenses: Academic/Nonprofit Terms; Industry Terms: Not Available to Industry
Depositor comments: Please visit https://doi.org/10.1101/2025.10.08.681260 for bioRxiv preprint.
How to cite: PINK1-SPARK was a gift from Danielle Schmitt (Addgene plasmid # 248086 ; http://n2t.net/addgene:248086 ; RRID:Addgene_248086)
