[The description below was written by a language model from this plasmid's Addgene catalogue record and pLannotate feature annotations shown in this document.]
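Description:
PINK1-SPARK is a 7,126 bp mammalian expression plasmid built on the pcDNA3 backbone that encodes a synthetic, genetically encoded biosensor for PINK1 kinase activity based on phase separation. It is propagated in E. coli through a high-copy ColE1/pUC-type origin with ampicillin selection (AmpR under its own bla promoter). It also carries an f1 phage origin and the remnants of lac regulatory sequence typical of this backbone. For mammalian cells, an SV40 early promoter drives the neomycin phosphotransferase gene, followed by an SV40 polyadenylation signal, so stable lines can be selected with G418.

The sensor cassette sits between the CMV immediate-early enhancer/promoter and the bovine growth hormone poly(A) signal, with a T7 promoter just upstream of the coding region. The annotation picks out three recognisable parts within the insert: a short ubiquitin-derived fragment, a full EGFP coding sequence, and a fragment of yeast RAD53. Ubiquitin is a known PINK1 substrate and RAD53 contains phospho-binding FHA domains, so these plausibly serve as the substrate peptide and the phosphopeptide-recognition module, although the record does not state these roles. Stretches of the insert between and after these features are unannotated. The record notes derivation from the original SPARK design, in which multivalent tags cause the fluorescent reporter to condense into bright droplets when phosphorylation promotes binding between substrate and recognition domain, but it does not name such elements here, nor how the components are linked or separated. The short HIV-1 LTR fragment and the ble fragment flagged by the software appear to be incidental matches rather than functional elements. The plasmid is intended for visualising PINK1 activity dynamics in single living cells by fluorescence imaging.
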