Features (pLannotate 1.2.2; 22 found; start..end, strand, type, name):
     28..80      -  misc_feature   bom (fragment): basis of mobility region from pBR322
    235..614     +  enhancer       CMV enhancer: human cytomegalovirus immediate early enhancer
    615..818     +  promoter       CMV promoter: human cytomegalovirus (CMV) immediate early promoter
    814..847     +  LTR            5' LTR (truncated) (fragment): truncated 5' long terminal repeat (LTR) from HIV-1
    863..881     +  promoter       T7 promoter: promoter for bacteriophage T7 RNA polymerase
    919..978     +  CDS            UBIQ_LUMTE (fragment): Experimental evidence at protein level: Swiss-Prot protein existence level 1. Ubiquitin exists either covalently attached to another protein, or free (unanchored). When covalently bound, it is conjugated to target proteins via an isopeptide bond either as a monomer (monoubiquitin), a polymer linked via different Lys residues of the ubiquitin (polyubiquitin chains) or a linear polymer linked via the initiator Met of the ubiquitin (linear polyubiquitin chains). Polyubiquitin chains, when attached to a target protein, have different functions depending on the Lys residue of the ubiquitin that is
   1027..1743    +  CDS            EGFP: EGFP is a basic (constitutively fluorescent) green fluorescent protein published in 1996, derived from Aequorea victoria. It is reported to be a rapidly-maturing weak dimer with moderate acid sensitivity.
   2011..2484    +  CDS            RAD53 (fragment): RAD53_YEAST - Also known as MEC2, SAD1, SPK1. Experimental evidence at protein level: Swiss-Prot protein existence level 1. Controls S-phase checkpoint as well as G1 and G2 DNA damage checkpoints. Phosphorylates proteins on serine, threonine, and tyrosine. Prevents entry into anaphase and mitotic exit after DNA damage via regulation of the Polo kinase CDC5. Seems to be involved in the phosphorylation of RPH1. From Saccharomyces cerevisiae (strain ATCC 204508 / S288c) (Baker's yeast).
   2723..2947    +  polyA_signal   bGH poly(A) signal: bovine growth hormone polyadenylation signal
   2951..2972    +  promoter       SV40 promoter (fragment): SV40 enhancer and early promoter
   2993..3421    +  rep_origin     f1 ori (sequence partly withheld): f1 bacteriophage origin of replication; arrow indicates direction of (+) strand synthesis
   3435..3764    +  promoter       SV40 promoter: SV40 enhancer and early promoter
   3831..4622    +  CDS            neo: KKA2_KLEPN - Also known as kan, nptII. Experimental evidence at protein level: Swiss-Prot protein existence level 1. Resistance to kanamycin, neomycin, paromomycin, ribostamycin, butirosin and gentamicin B. From Klebsiella pneumoniae.
   4646..4804    +  CDS            ble (fragment): BLE_KLEPN - Experimental evidence at protein level: Swiss-Prot protein existence level 1. Binding protein with a strong affinity to the bleomycin family of antibiotics. Binds to CL990; an antimitotic-antibiotic compound. From Klebsiella pneumoniae.
   4799..4920    +  polyA_signal   SV40 poly(A) signal: SV40 polyadenylation signal
   4993..5009    -  protein_bind   lac operator: The lac repressor binds to the lac operator to inhibit transcription in E. coli. This inhibition can be relieved by adding lactose or isopropyl-β-D-thiogalactopyranoside (IPTG). lac repressor encoded by lacI
   5017..5047    -  promoter       lac promoter: promoter for the E. coli lac operon
   5062..5083    -  protein_bind   CAP binding site: CAP binding activates transcription in the presence of cAMP. E. coli catabolite activator protein
   5096..5188    -  CDS            lacI (fragment): lac repressor; lacI; The lac repressor binds to the lac operator to inhibit transcription in E. coli. This inhibition can be relieved by adding lactose or isopropyl-β-D-thiogalactopyranoside (IPTG).
   5371..5959    -  rep_origin     ori: high-copy-number ColE1/pMB1/pBR322/pUC origin of replication
   6130..6990    -  CDS            AmpR: β-lactamase; bla; confers resistance to ampicillin, carbenicillin, and related antibiotics
   6991..7095    -  promoter       AmpR promoter: bla
>Addgene plasmid #248086 | PINK1-SPARK | addgene full sequence | sequence record 493927 | Addgene NGS Result
GACGGATCGGGAGATCTCCCGATCCCCTATGGTGCACTCTCAGTACAATCTGCTCTGATGCCGCATAGTT
AAGCCAGTATCTGCTCCCTGCTTGTGTGTTGGAGGTCGCTGAGTAGTGCGCGAGCAAAATTTAAGCTACA
ACAAGGCAAGGCTTGACCGACAATTGCATGAAGAATCTGCTTAGGGTTAGGCGTTTTGCGCTGCTTCGCG
ATGTACGGGCCAGATATACGCGTTGACATTGATTATTGACTAGTTATTAATAGTAATCAATTACGGGGTC
ATTAGTTCATAGCCCATATATGGAGTTCCGCGTTACATAACTTACGGTAAATGGCCCGCCTGGCTGACCG
CCCAACGACCCCCGCCCATTGACGTCAATAATGACGTATGTTCCCATAGTAACGCCAATAGGGACTTTCC
ATTGACGTCAATGGGTGGAGTATTTACGGTAAACTGCCCACTTGGCAGTACATCAAGTGTATCATATGCC
AAGTACGCCCCCTATTGACGTCAATGACGGTAAATGGCCCGCCTGGCATTATGCCCAGTACATGACCTTA
TGGGACTTTCCTACTTGGCAGTACATCTACGTATTAGTCATCGCTATTACCATGGTGATGCGGTTTTGGC
AGTACATCAATGGGCGTGGATAGCGGTTTGACTCACGGGGATTTCCAAGTCTCCACCCCATTGACGTCAA
TGGGAGTTTGTTTTGGCACCAAAATCAACGGGACTTTCCAAAATGTCGTAACAACTCCGCCCCATTGACG
CAAATGGGCGGTAGGCGTGTACGGTGGGAGGTCTATATAAGCAGAGCTCTCTGGCTAACTAGAGAACCCA
CTGCTTACTGGCTTATCGAAATTAATACGACTCACTATAGGGAGACCCAAGCTGGCTAGCGCCACCATGG
GCGGTGGAGGGAGCACCCTGAGCGATTATAACATTCAGAAAGAAAGCACCCTGATTCTGGTGCTGCGCGG
CGGACTCGAGTCCGGACTCAGATCTGGCAGCGGTGGAGGCGATATCATGGTGAGCAAGGGCGAGGAGCTG
TTCACCGGGGTGGTGCCCATCCTGGTCGAGCTGGACGGCGACGTAAACGGCCACAAGTTCAGCGTGTCCG
GCGAGGGCGAGGGCGATGCCACCTACGGCAAGCTGACCCTGAAGTTCATCTGCACCACCGGCAAGCTGCC
CGTGCCCTGGCCCACCCTCGTGACCACCCTGACCTACGGCGTGCAGTGCTTCAGCCGCTACCCCGACCAC
ATGAAGCAGCACGACTTCTTCAAGTCCGCCATGCCCGAAGGCTACGTCCAGGAGCGCACCATCTTCTTCA
AGGACGACGGCAACTACAAGACCCGCGCCGAGGTGAAGTTCGAGGGCGACACCCTGGTGAACCGCATCGA
GCTGAAGGGCATCGACTTCAAGGAGGACGGCAACATCCTGGGGCACAAGCTGGAGTACAACTACAACAGC
CACAACGTCTATATCATGGCCGACAAGCAGAAGAACGGCATCAAGGCCAACTTCAAGATCCGCCACAACA
TCGAGGACGGCAGCGTGCAGCTCGCCGACCACTACCAGCAGAACACCCCCATCGGCGACGGCCCCGTGCT
GCTGCCCGACAACCACTACCTGAGCACCCAGTCCGCCCTGAGCAAAGACCCCAACGAGAAGCGCGATCAC
ATGGTCCTGCTGGAGTTCGTGACCGCCGCCGGGATCACTCTCGGCATGGACGAGCTGTACAAGGGATCCG
GCAGTGCTGGTGGTAGTGCTGGTGGTAGTGCTGGTGGTAGTGCTGGTGGCAGTGCTGGTGGTAGTGCTGG
TGGTAGTGCTGGTGGCTCTAGAGGAGAAATCGCAAAGAGTCTGAAAGAAATTGCAAAATCCTTGAAGGAA
ATAGCGTGGTCACTGAAAGAAATTGCCAAGTCCCTCAAAGGGGGTACCGAGGGCAGAGGAAGTCTGCTAA
CATGCGGTGACGTCGAGGAGAATCCTGGCCCAAAGCTTGCCACCATGCATGGTAATGGTAGGTTTTTAAC
TTTAAAACCATTGCCTGACAGCATTATTCAAGAAAGCCTGGAGATTCAGCAAGGTGTGAATCCATTTTTC
ATTGGTAGATCCGAGGATTGCAATTGTAAAATTGAAGACAGTAGGTTGTCTCGAGTTCATTGCTTCATTT
TCAAAAAGAGGCATGCTGTAGGCAAAAGCATGTATGAATCTCCGGCACAAGGTTTAGATGATATTTGGTA
TTGCCACACCGGAACTAACGTGAGCTATTTAAATAATAACCGCATGATACAGGGTACGAAATTCCTTTTA
CAAGACGGAGATGAAATCAAGATCATTTGGGATAAAAACAATAAATTTGTCATTGGCTTTAAAGTGGAAA
TTAACGATACTACAGGTCTGTTTAACGAGGGATTAGGTATGTTACAAGAACAAAGAGTAGTACTTAAGCA
AACAGCCGAAGAAAAAGATTTGGTGAAAAAGTTAGGATCCGGCAGTGCTGGTGGTAGTGCTGGTGGCAGT
GCTGGTGGTAGTGCTGGTGGCAGTGCTGGTGGTAGTGCTGGTGGTAGTGCTGGTGGCTCTAGAACCTTGA
GAGAAATCGAGGAATTGTTGAGGAAAATCATTGAAGACAGCGTGCGCAGTGTGGCCGAGCTGGAGGACAT
TGAGAAGTGGCTGAAGAAAATCTAAGAATTCGGGCCCGTTTAAACCCGCTGATCAGCCTCGACTGTGCCT
TCTAGTTGCCAGCCATCTGTTGTTTGCCCCTCCCCCGTGCCTTCCTTGACCCTGGAAGGTGCCACTCCCA
CTGTCCTTTCCTAATAAAATGAGGAAATTGCATCGCATTGTCTGAGTAGGTGTCATTCTATTCTGGGGGG
TGGGGTGGGGCAGGACAGCAAGGGGGAGGATTGGGAAGACAATAGCAGGCATGCTGGGGATGCGGTGGGC
TCTATGGCTTCTGAGGCGGAAAGAACCAGCTGGGGCTCTAGGGGGTATCCCC
[124 nt withheld, positions 2993-3116]
C
[91 nt withheld, positions 3118-3208]
A
[49 nt withheld, positions 3210-3258]
CCTTTGACGTTGGAGTCCACGTTCTTT
[37 nt withheld, positions 3286-3322]
ACCCTATCTCGGTCTATTCTTTTGATTTATAAGGGATTTTGCCGATTTCGGCCTATTGGTTAAAAAATGA
GCTGATTTAACAAAAATTTAACGCGAATTAATTCTGTGGAATGTGTGTCAGTTAGGGTGTGGAAAGTCCC
CAGGCTCCCCAGCAGGCAGAAGTATGCAAAGCATGTATCTCAATTAGTCAGCAACCAGGTGTGGAAAGTC
CCCAGGCTCCCCAGCAGGCAGAAGTATGCAAAGCATGCATCTCAATTAGTCAGCAACCATAGTCCCGCCC
CTAACTCCGCCCATCCCGCCCCTAACTCCGCCCAGTTCCGCCCATTCTCCGCCCCATGGCTGACTAATTT
TTTTTATTTATGCAGAGGCCGAGGCCGCCTCTGCCTCTGAGCTATTCCAGAAGTAGTGAGGAGGCTTTTT
TGGAGGCCTAGGCTTTTGCAAAAAGCTCCCGGGAGCTTGTATATCCATTTTCGGATCTGATCAAGAGACA
GGATGAGGATCGTTTCGCATGATTGAACAAGATGGATTGCACGCAGGTTCTCCGGCCGCTTGGGTGGAGA
GGCTATTCGGCTATGACTGGGCACAACAGACAATCGGCTGCTCTGATGCCGCCGTGTTCCGGCTGTCAGC
GCAGGGGCGCCCGGTTCTTTTTGTCAAGACCGACCTGTCCGGTGCCCTGAATGAACTGCAGGACGAGGCA
GCGCGGCTATCGTGGCTGGCCACGACGGGCGTTCCTTGCGCAGCTGTGCTCGACGTTGTCACTGAAGCGG
GAAGGGACTGGCTGCTATTGGGCGAAGTGCCGGGGCAGGATCTCCTGTCATCTCACCTTGCTCCTGCCGA
GAAAGTATCCATCATGGCTGATGCAATGCGGCGGCTGCATACGCTTGATCCGGCTACCTGCCCATTCGAC
CACCAAGCGAAACATCGCATCGAGCGAGCACGTACTCGGATGGAAGCCGGTCTTGTCGATCAGGATGATC
TGGACGAAGAGCATCAGGGGCTCGCGCCAGCCGAACTGTTCGCCAGGCTCAAGGCGCGCATGCCCGACGG
CGAGGATCTCGTCGTGACCCATGGCGATGCCTGCTTGCCGAATATCATGGTGGAAAATGGCCGCTTTTCT
GGATTCATCGACTGTGGCCGGCTGGGTGTGGCGGACCGCTATCAGGACATAGCGTTGGCTACCCGTGATA
TTGCTGAAGAGCTTGGCGGCGAATGGGCTGACCGCTTCCTCGTGCTTTACGGTATCGCCGCTCCCGATTC
GCAGCGCATCGCCTTCTATCGCCTTCTTGACGAGTTCTTCTGAGCGGGACTCTGGGGTTCGAAATGACCG
ACCAAGCGACGCCCAACCTGCCATCACGAGATTTCGATTCCACCGCCGCCTTCTATGAAAGGTTGGGCTT
CGGAATCGTTTTCCGGGACGCCGGCTGGATGATCCTCCAGCGCGGGGATCTCATGCTGGAGTTCTTCGCC
CACCCCAACTTGTTTATTGCAGCTTATAATGGTTACAAATAAAGCAATAGCATCACAAATTTCACAAATA
AAGCATTTTTTTCACTGCATTCTAGTTGTGGTTTGTCCAAACTCATCAATGTATCTTATCATGTCTGTAT
ACCGTCGACCTCTAGCTAGAGCTTGGCGTAATCATGGTCATAGCTGTTTCCTGTGTGAAATTGTTATCCG
CTCACAATTCCACACAACATACGAGCCGGAAGCATAAAGTGTAAAGCCTGGGGTGCCTAATGAGTGAGCT
AACTCACATTAATTGCGTTGCGCTCACTGCCCGCTTTCCAGTCGGGAAACCTGTCGTGCCAGCTGCATTA
ATGAATCGGCCAACGCGCGGGGAGAGGCGGTTTGCGTATTGGGCGCTCTTCCGCTTCCTCGCTCACTGAC
TCGCTGCGCTCGGTCGTTCGGCTGCGGCGAGCGGTATCAGCTCACTCAAAGGCGGTAATACGGTTATCCA
CAGAATCAGGGGATAACGCAGGAAAGAACATGTGAGCAAAAGGCCAGCAAAAGGCCAGGAACCGTAAAAA
GGCCGCGTTGCTGGCGTTTTTCCATAGGCTCCGCCCCCCTGACGAGCATCACAAAAATCGACGCTCAAGT
CAGAGGTGGCGAAACCCGACAGGACTATAAAGATACCAGGCGTTTCCCCCTGGAAGCTCCCTCGTGCGCT
CTCCTGTTCCGACCCTGCCGCTTACCGGATACCTGTCCGCCTTTCTCCCTTCGGGAAGCGTGGCGCTTTC
TCATAGCTCACGCTGTAGGTATCTCAGTTCGGTGTAGGTCGTTCGCTCCAAGCTGGGCTGTGTGCACGAA
CCCCCCGTTCAGCCCGACCGCTGCGCCTTATCCGGTAACTATCGTCTTGAGTCCAACCCGGTAAGACACG
ACTTATCGCCACTGGCAGCAGCCACTGGTAACAGGATTAGCAGAGCGAGGTATGTAGGCGGTGCTACAGA
GTTCTTGAAGTGGTGGCCTAACTACGGCTACACTAGAAGAACAGTATTTGGTATCTGCGCTCTGCTGAAG
CCAGTTACCTTCGGAAAAAGAGTTGGTAGCTCTTGATCCGGCAAACAAACCACCGCTGGTAGCGGTGGTT
TTTTTGTTTGCAAGCAGCAGATTACGCGCAGAAAAAAAGGATCTCAAGAAGATCCTTTGATCTTTTCTAC
GGGGTCTGACGCTCAGTGGAACGAAAACTCACGTTAAGGGATTTTGGTCATGAGATTATCAAAAAGGATC
TTCACCTAGATCCTTTTAAATTAAAAATGAAGTTTTAAATCAATCTAAAGTATATATGAGTAAACTTGGT
CTGACAGTTACCAATGCTTAATCAGTGAGGCACCTATCTCAGCGATCTGTCTATTTCGTTCATCCATAGT
TGCCTGACTCCCCGTCGTGTAGATAACTACGATACGGGAGGGCTTACCATCTGGCCCCAGTGCTGCAATG
ATACCGCGAGACCCACGCTCACCGGCTCCAGATTTATCAGCAATAAACCAGCCAGCCGGAAGGGCCGAGC
GCAGAAGTGGTCCTGCAACTTTATCCGCCTCCATCCAGTCTATTAATTGTTGCCGGGAAGCTAGAGTAAG
TAGTTCGCCAGTTAATAGTTTGCGCAACGTTGTTGCCATTGCTACAGGCATCGTGGTGTCACGCTCGTCG
TTTGGTATGGCTTCATTCAGCTCCGGTTCCCAACGATCAAGGCGAGTTACATGATCCCCCATGTTGTGCA
AAAAAGCGGTTAGCTCCTTCGGTCCTCCGATCGTTGTCAGAAGTAAGTTGGCCGCAGTGTTATCACTCAT
GGTTATGGCAGCACTGCATAATTCTCTTACTGTCATGCCATCCGTAAGATGCTTTTCTGTGACTGGTGAG
TACTCAACCAAGTCATTCTGAGAATAGTGTATGCGGCGACCGAGTTGCTCTTGCCCGGCGTCAATACGGG
ATAATACCGCGCCACATAGCAGAACTTTAAAAGTGCTCATCATTGGAAAACGTTCTTCGGGGCGAAAACT
CTCAAGGATCTTACCGCTGTTGAGATCCAGTTCGATGTAACCCACTCGTGCACCCAACTGATCTTCAGCA
TCTTTTACTTTCACCAGCGTTTCTGGGTGAGCAAAAACAGGAAGGCAAAATGCCGCAAAAAAGGGAATAA
GGGCGACACGGAAATGTTGAATACTCATACTCTTCCTTTTTCAATATTATTGAAGCATTTATCAGGGTTA
TTGTCTCATGAGCGGATACATATTTGAATGTATTTAGAAAAATAAACAAATAGGGGTTCCGCGCACATTT
CCCCGAAAAGTGCCACCTGACGTC
